>Addgene plasmid #162806 | pAS1_4x7SKPylT_EF1_Ub-*GFP | addgene full sequence | sequence record 318675 | Addgene NGS Result
TATTGTCTCATGAGCGGATACATATTTGAATGTATTTAGAAAAATAAACAAATAGGGGTTCCGCGCACAT
TTCCCCGAAAAGTGCCACCTAAATTGTAAGCGTTAATATTTTGTTAAAATTCGCGTTAAATTTTTGTTAA
ATCAGCTCATTTTTTAACCAATAGGCCGAAATCGGCAAAATCCCTTATAAATCAAAAGAATAGACCGAGA
TAGGGT
[37 nt withheld, positions 217-253]
AAAGAACGTGGACTCCAACGTCAAAGG
[49 nt withheld, positions 281-329]
T
[91 nt withheld, positions 331-421]
G
[124 nt withheld, positions 423-546]
CCCATTCGCCATTCAGGCTGCGCAACTGTTGGGAAGGGCGATCGGTGCGGGCCTCTTCGCTATTACGCCA
GCTGGCGAAAGGGGGATGTGCTGCAAGGCGATTAAGTTGGGTAACGCCAGGGTTTTCCCAGTCACGACGT
TGTAAAACGACGGCCAGTGAGCGCGCCTCGTTCATTCACGTTTTTGAACCCGTGGAGGACGGGCAGACTC
GCGGTGCAAATGTGTTTTACAGCGTGATGGAGCAGATGAAGATGCTCGACACGCTGCAGAACACGCAGCT
AGATTAACCCTAGAAAGATAATCATATTGTGACGTACGTTAAAGATAATCATGTGTAAAATTGACGCATG
TGTTTTATCGGTCTGTATATCGAGGTTTATTTATTAATTTGAATAGATATTAAGTTTTATTATATTTACA
CTTACATACTAATAATAAATTCAACAAACAATTTATTTATGTTTATTTATTTATTAAAAAAAACAAAAAC
TCAAAATTTCTTCTATAAAGTAACAAAACTTTTATGAGGGACAGCCCCCCCCCAAAGCCCCCAGGGATGT
AATTACGTCCCTCCCCCGCTAGGGGGCAGCAGCGAGCCGCCCGGGGCTCCGCTCCGGTCCGGCGCTCCCC
CCGCATCCCCGAGCCGGCAGCGTGCGGGGACAGCCCGGGCACGGGGAAGGTGGCACGGGATCGCTTTCCT
CTGAACGCTTCTCGCTGCTCTTTGAGCCTGCAGACACCTGGGGGGATACGGGGAAAAGGCCTCCACGGCC
AACTAGTGAAAAACCGCACTTGTCCGGAAACCCCGGGAATCTAACCCGGCTGAACGGATTTAGAGTCCGT
TCGATCTACATGATCAGGTTTCCGAGGTACCCAGGCGGCGCACAAGCTATATAAACCTGAAGGAAATCTC
AACTTTACACTTAGGTCAAGTTACTTATCGTACTAGAGCTTCAGCAGGAAATTTAACTAAAATCTAATTT
AACCAGCATAGCAAATATCATTTATTCCCAAAATGCTAAAGTTTGAGATAAACGGACTTGATTTCCGGCT
GTTTTGACACTATCCAGAATGCCTTGCAGATGGGTGGGGCATGCTAAATACTGCAGGAAAAACCGCACTT
GTCCGGAAACCCCGGGAATCTAACCCGGCTGAACGGATTTAGAGTCCGTTCGATCTACATGATCAGGTTT
CCGAGGTACCCAGGCGGCGCACAAGCTATATAAACCTGAAGGAAATCTCAACTTTACACTTAGGTCAAGT
TACTTATCGTACTAGAGCTTCAGCAGGAAATTTAACTAAAATCTAATTTAACCAGCATAGCAAATATCAT
TTATTCCCAAAATGCTAAAGTTTGAGATAAACGGACTTGATTTCCGGCTGTTTTGACACTATCCAGAATG
CCTTGCAGATGGGTGGGGCATGCTAAATACTGCAGGAAAAACCGCACTTGTCCGGAAACCCCGGGAATCT
AACCCGGCTGAACGGATTTAGAGTCCGTTCGATCTACATGATCAGGTTTCCGAGGTACCCAGGCGGCGCA
CAAGCTATATAAACCTGAAGGAAATCTCAACTTTACACTTAGGTCAAGTTACTTATCGTACTAGAGCTTC
AGCAGGAAATTTAACTAAAATCTAATTTAACCAGCATAGCAAATATCATTTATTCCCAAAATGCTAAAGT
TTGAGATAAACGGACTTGATTTCCGGCTGTTTTGACACTATCCAGAATGCCTTGCAGATGGGTGGGGCAT
GCTAAATACTGCAGGAAAAACCGCACTTGTCCGGAAACCCCGGGAATCTAACCCGGCTGAACGGATTTAG
AGTCCGTTCGATCTACATGATCAGGTTTCCGAGGTACCCAGGCGGCGCACAAGCTATATAAACCTGAAGG
AAATCTCAACTTTACACTTAGGTCAAGTTACTTATCGTACTAGAGCTTCAGCAGGAAATTTAACTAAAAT
CTAATTTAACCAGCATAGCAAATATCATTTATTCCCAAAATGCTAAAGTTTGAGATAAACGGACTTGATT
TCCGGCTGTTTTGACACTATCCAGAATGCCTTGCAGATGGGTGGGGCATGCTAAATACTGCAGAACTAGT
GCTCTAGAAAGGATCTGCGATCGCTCCGGTGCCCGTCAGTGGGCAGAGCGCACATCGCCCACAGTCCCCG
AGAAGTTGGGGGGAGGGGTCGGCAATTGAACGGGTGCCTAGAGAAGGTGGCGCGGGGTAAACTGGGAAAG
TGATGTCGTGTACTGGCTCCGCCTTTTTCCCGAGGGTGGGGGAGAACCGTATATAAGTGCAGTAGTCGCC
GTGAACGTTCTTTTTCGCAACGGGTTTGCCGCCAGAACACAGCTGAAGCTTCGAGGGGCTCGCATCTCTC
CTTCACGCGCCCGCCGCCCTACCTGAGGCCGCCATCCACGCCGGTTGAGTCGCGTTCTGCCGCCTCCCGC
CTGTGGTGCCTCCTGAACTGCGTCCGCCGTCTAGGTAAGTTTAAAGCTCAGGTCGAGACCGGGCCTTTGT
CCGGCGCTCCCTTGGAGCCTACCTAGACTCAGCCGGCTCTCCACGCTTTGCCTGACCCTGCTTGCTCAAC
TCTACGTCTTTGTTTCGTTTTCTGTTCTGCGCCGTTACAGATCCAAGCTGTGACCGGCGCCTACTCTAGA
GCTAGCGAATTATGCAGATCTTCGTGAAGACTCTGACTGGTAAGACCATCACCCTCGAGGTTGAGCCCAG
TGACACCATCGAGAATGTCAAGGCAAAGATCCAAGATAAGGAAGGCATCCCTCCTGACCAGCAGAGGCTG
ATCTTTGCTGGAAAACAGCTGGAAGATGGGCGCACCCTGTCTGACTACAACATCCAGAAAGAGTCCACCC
TGCACCTGGTGCTCCGCTTAAGAGGGGGTTAGTCCAAGGGCGAGGAACTGTTCACCGGCGTGGTGCCCAT
CCTGGTGGAACTGGATGGCGACGTGAACGGCCACAAGTTCTCTGTGCGGGGAGAGGGCGAAGGCGACGCC
ACAAATGGCAAGCTGACCCTGAAGTTCATCTGCACCACCGGCAAGCTGCCCGTGCCTTGGCCTACCCTCG
TGACCACACTGACCTACGGCGTGCAGTGCTTCAGCAGATACCCCGACCATATGAAGCGGCACGACTTCTT
CAAGAGCGCCATGCCCGAGGGCTACGTGCAGGAACGGACCATCAGCTTCAAGGACGACGGCACCTACAAG
ACCAGAGCCGAAGTGAAGTTCGAGGGCGACACCCTCGTGAACCGGATCGAGCTGAAGGGCATCGATTTCA
AAGAGGACGGCAACATCCTGGGCCACAAGCTGGAGTACAACTTCAACAGCCACCTGGTGTACATCACCGC
CGACAAGCAGAAGAACGGCATCAAGGCCAACTTCAAGATCCGGCACAACGTGGAAGATGGCAGCGTGCAG
CTGGCCGACCACTACCAGCAGAACACCCCCATCGGAGATGGCCCCGTGCTGCTGCCCGACAACCACTACC
TGAGCACCCAGAGCGTGCTGAGCAAGGACCCCAACGAGAAGCGGGACCACATGGTGCTGCTGGAATTCGT
GACCGCCGCTGGCATCACCCACGGCATGGACGAGCTGTACAAGGGCAGCCACCATCACCATCACCATTAA
CCGGCGACAATCAACCTCTGGATTACAAAATTTGTGAAAGATTGACTGGTATTCTTAACTATGTTGCTCC
TTTTACGCTATGTGGATACGCTGCTTTAATGCCTTTGTATCATGCGTTAACTAAACTTGTTTATTGCAGC
TTATAATGGTTACAAATAAAGCAATAGCATCACAAATTTCACAAATAAAGCATTTTTTTCACTGCATTCT
AGTTGTGGTTTGTCCAAACTCATCAATGTATCTTATCATGTCTGGAATTGACTCAAATGATGTCAATTAG
TCTATCAGAAGCTCATCTGGTCTCCCTTCCGGGGGACAAGACATCCCTGTTTAATATTTAAACAGCAGTG
TTCCCAAACTGGGTTCTTATATCCCTTGCTCTGGTCAACCAGGTTGCAGGGTTTCCTGTCCTCACAGGAA
CGAAGTCCCTAAAGAAACAGTGGCAGCCAGGTTTAGCCCCGGAATTGACTGGATTCCTTTTTTAGGGCCC
ATTGGTATGGCTTTTTCCCCGTATCCCCCCAGGTGTCTGCAGGCTCAAAGAGCAGCGAGAAGCGTTCAGA
GGAAAGCGATCCCGTGCCACCTTCCCCGTGCCCGGGCTGTCCCCGCACGCTGCCGGCTCGGGGATGCGGG
GGGAGCGCCGGACCGGAGCGGAGCCCCGGGCGGCTCGCTGCTGCCCCCTAGCGGGGGAGGGACGTAATTA
CATCCCTGGGGGCTTTGGGGGGGGGCTGTCCCTGATATCTATAACAAGAAAATATATATATAATAAGTTA
TCACGTAAGTAGAACATGAAATAACAATATAATTATCGTATGAGTTAAATCTTAAAAGTCACGTAAAAGA
TAATCATGCGTCATTTTGACTCACGCGGTCGTTATAGTTCAAAATCAGTGACACTTACCGCATTGACAAG
CACGCCTCACGGGAGCTCCAAGCGGCGACTGAGATGTCCTAAATGCACAGCGACGGATTCGCGCTATTTA
GAAAGAGAGAGCAATATTTCAAGAATGCATGCGTCAATTTTACGCAGACTATCTTTCTAGGGTTAATCTA
GCTGCATCAGGATCATATCGTCGGGTCTTTTTTCCGGCTCAGTCATCGCCCAAGCTGGCGCTATCTGGGC
ATCGGGGAGGAAGAAGCCCGTGCCTTTTCCCGCGAGGTTGAAGCGGCATGGAAAGAGTTTGCCGAGGATG
ACTGCTGCTGCATTGACGTTGAGCGAAAACGCACGTTTACCATGATGATTCGGGAAGGTGTGGCCATGCA
CGCCTTTAACGGTGAACTGTTCGTTCAGGCCACCTGGGATACCAGTTCGTCGCGGCTTTTCCGGACACAG
TTCCGGATGGTCAGCCCGAAGCGCATCAGCAACCCGAACAATACCGGCGACAGCCGGAACTGCCGTGCCG
GTGTGCAGATTAATGACAGCGGTGCGGCGCTGGGATATTACGTCAGCGAGGACGGGTATCCTGGCTGGAT
GCCGCAGAAATGGACATGGATACCCCGTGAGTTACCCGGCGGGCGCGCTTGGCGTAATCATGGTCATAGC
TGTTTCCTGTGTGAAATTGTTATCCGCTCACAATTCCACACAACATACGAGCCGGAAGCATAAAGTGTAA
AGCCTGGGGTGCCTAATGAGTGAGCTAACTCACATTAATTGCGTTGCGCTCACTGCCCGCTTTCCAGTCG
GGAAACCTGTCGTGCCAGCTGCATTAATGAATCGGCCAACGCGCGGGGAGAGGCGGTTTGCGTATTGGGC
GCTCTTCCGCTTCCTCGCTCACTGACTCGCTGCGCTCGGTCGTTCGGCTGCGGCGAGCGGTATCAGCTCA
CTCAAAGGCGGTAATACGGTTATCCACAGAATCAGGGGATAACGCAGGAAAGAACATGTGAGCAAAAGGC
CAGCAAAAGGCCAGGAACCGTAAAAAGGCCGCGTTGCTGGCGTTTTTCCATAGGCTCCGCCCCCCTGACG
AGCATCACAAAAATCGACGCTCAAGTCAGAGGTGGCGAAACCCGACAGGACTATAAAGATACCAGGCGTT
TCCCCCTGGAAGCTCCCTCGTGCGCTCTCCTGTTCCGACCCTGCCGCTTACCGGATACCTGTCCGCCTTT
CTCCCTTCGGGAAGCGTGGCGCTTTCTCATAGCTCACGCTGTAGGTATCTCAGTTCGGTGTAGGTCGTTC
GCTCCAAGCTGGGCTGTGTGCACGAACCCCCCGTTCAGCCCGACCGCTGCGCCTTATCCGGTAACTATCG
TCTTGAGTCCAACCCGGTAAGACACGACTTATCGCCACTGGCAGCAGCCACTGGTAACAGGATTAGCAGA
GCGAGGTATGTAGGCGGTGCTACAGAGTTCTTGAAGTGGTGGCCTAACTACGGCTACACTAGAAGAACAG
TATTTGGTATCTGCGCTCTGCTGAAGCCAGTTACCTTCGGAAAAAGAGTTGGTAGCTCTTGATCCGGCAA
ACAAACCACCGCTGGTAGCGGTGGTTTTTTTGTTTGCAAGCAGCAGATTACGCGCAGAAAAAAAGGATCT
CAAGAAGATCCTTTGATCTTTTCTACGGGGTCTGACGCTCAGTGGAACGAAAACTCACGTTAAGGGATTT
TGGTCATGAGATTATCAAAAAGGATCTTCACCTAGATCCTTTTAAATTAAAAATGAAGTTTTAAATCAAT
CTAAAGTATATATGAGTAAACTTGGTCTGACAGTTACCAATGCTTAATCAGTGAGGCACCTATCTCAGCG
ATCTGTCTATTTCGTTCATCCATAGTTGCCTGACTCCCCGTCGTGTAGATAACTACGATACGGGAGGGCT
TACCATCTGGCCCCAGTGCTGCAATGATACCGCGAGACCCACGCTCACCGGCTCCAGATTTATCAGCAAT
AAACCAGCCAGCCGGAAGGGCCGAGCGCAGAAGTGGTCCTGCAACTTTATCCGCCTCCATCCAGTCTATT
AATTGTTGCCGGGAAGCTAGAGTAAGTAGTTCGCCAGTTAATAGTTTGCGCAACGTTGTTGCCATTGCTA
CAGGCATCGTGGTGTCACGCTCGTCGTTTGGTATGGCTTCATTCAGCTCCGGTTCCCAACGATCAAGGCG
AGTTACATGATCCCCCATGTTGTGCAAAAAAGCGGTTAGCTCCTTCGGTCCTCCGATCGTTGTCAGAAGT
AAGTTGGCCGCAGTGTTATCACTCATGGTTATGGCAGCACTGCATAATTCTCTTACTGTCATGCCATCCG
TAAGATGCTTTTCTGTGACTGGTGAGTACTCAACCAAGTCATTCTGAGAATAGTGTATGCGGCGACCGAG
TTGCTCTTGCCCGGCGTCAATACGGGATAATACCGCGCCACATAGCAGAACTTTAAAAGTGCTCATCATT
GGAAAACGTTCTTCGGGGCGAAAACTCTCAAGGATCTTACCGCTGTTGAGATCCAGTTCGATGTAACCCA
CTCGTGCACCCAACTGATCTTCAGCATCTTTTACTTTCACCAGCGTTTCTGGGTGAGCAAAAACAGGAAG
GCAAAATGCCGCAAAAAAGGGAATAAGGGCGACACGGAAATGTTGAATACTCATACTCTTCCTTTTTCAA
TATTATTGAAGCATTTATCAGGGT
Features (pLannotate 1.2.2; 23 found; start..end, strand, type, name):
    118..546     -  rep_origin     f1 ori (sequence partly withheld): f1 bacteriophage origin of replication; arrow indicates direction of (+) strand synthesis
    551..706     -  CDS            lacZα (fragment): LacZα fragment of β-galactosidase; lacZ fragment
    708..827     +  CDS            B (fragment): PORTL_LAMBD - Experimental evidence at protein level: Swiss-Prot protein existence level 1. Forms the portal vertex of the capsid (PubMed:6228056, PubMed:6232391). This portal plays critical roles in head assembly, genome packaging, neck/tail attachment, and genome ejection (Probable). The portal protein multimerizes as a single ring-shaped homododecamer arranged around a central channel (PubMed:6232391). Binds to the terminase subunits to form the packaging machine (PubMed:7799432). From Escherichia phage lambda (Bacteriophage lambda).
   1340..1408    -  ncRNA          tRNA: Accession: RF00005 - tRNA
   1669..1737    -  ncRNA          tRNA: Accession: RF00005 - tRNA
   1998..2066    -  ncRNA          tRNA: Accession: RF00005 - tRNA
   2327..2395    -  ncRNA          tRNA: Accession: RF00005 - tRNA
   2687..2898    +  promoter       EF-1α core promoter: core promoter for human elongation factor EF-1α
   2911..3179    +  LTR            5' LTR (truncated): truncated 5' long terminal repeat (LTR) from human T-cell leukemia virus (HTLV) type 1
   3218..3445    +  CDS            UBIQ_CERCA: Experimental evidence at protein level: Swiss-Prot protein existence level 1. Ubiquitin exists either covalently attached to another protein, or free (unanchored). When covalently bound, it is conjugated to target proteins via an isopeptide bond either as a monomer (monoubiquitin), a polymer linked via different Lys residues of the ubiquitin (polyubiquitin chains) or a linear polymer linked via the initiator Met of the ubiquitin (linear polyubiquitin chains). Polyubiquitin chains, when attached to a target protein, have different functions depending on the Lys residue of the ubiquitin that is
   3449..4159    +  CDS            Superfolder GFP: Superfolder GFP is a basic (constitutively fluorescent) green fluorescent protein published in 2005, derived from Aequorea victoria. It is reported to be a very rapidly-maturing weak dimer.
   4166..4183    +  CDS            6xHis: 6xHis affinity tag
   4195..4301    +  misc_feature   WPRE (fragment): woodchuck hepatitis virus posttranscriptional regulatory element
   4310..4431    +  polyA_signal   SV40 poly(A) signal: SV40 polyadenylation signal
   4449..4541    +  ncRNA          G-CSF SLDE: Accession: RF00183 - G-CSF factor stem-loop destabilising element (SLDE)
   5238..5705    +  CDS            B (fragment): PORTL_LAMBD - Experimental evidence at protein level: Swiss-Prot protein existence level 1. Forms the portal vertex of the capsid (PubMed:6228056, PubMed:6232391). This portal plays critical roles in head assembly, genome packaging, neck/tail attachment, and genome ejection (Probable). The portal protein multimerizes as a single ring-shaped homododecamer arranged around a central channel (PubMed:6232391). Binds to the terminase subunits to form the packaging machine (PubMed:7799432). From Escherichia phage lambda (Bacteriophage lambda).
   5743..5759    -  protein_bind   lac operator: The lac repressor binds to the lac operator to inhibit transcription in E. coli. This inhibition can be relieved by adding lactose or isopropyl-β-D-thiogalactopyranoside (IPTG). lac repressor encoded by lacI
   5767..5797    -  promoter       lac promoter: promoter for the E. coli lac operon
   5812..5833    -  protein_bind   CAP binding site: CAP binding activates transcription in the presence of cAMP. E. coli catabolite activator protein
   5846..5938    -  CDS            lacI (fragment): lac repressor; lacI; The lac repressor binds to the lac operator to inhibit transcription in E. coli. This inhibition can be relieved by adding lactose or isopropyl-β-D-thiogalactopyranoside (IPTG).
   6121..6709    -  rep_origin     ori: high-copy-number ColE1/pMB1/pBR322/pUC origin of replication
   6880..7740    -  CDS            AmpR: β-lactamase; bla; confers resistance to ampicillin, carbenicillin, and related antibiotics
   7741..65      -  promoter       AmpR promoter (across the origin): bla
