[The description below was written by a language model from this plasmid's Addgene catalogue record and pLannotate feature annotations shown in this document.]
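Description:
pAS1_4x7SKPylT_EF1_Ub-*GFP is a mammalian expression plasmid on the pAS backbone, catalogued as a PiggyBac-type vector, which implies the cargo is meant to be integrated into the host genome by transposase. It was built for amber suppression in the STELLA approach to labelling a protein at its N-terminus. In bacteria it replicates from a high-copy ColE1/pUC origin and is selected with ampicillin through the AmpR gene. An f1 origin and remnants of a lacZα/lac promoter cloning region are also present. The catalogue lists blasticidin as the mammalian selectable marker. However, the automated feature table annotates neither a blasticidin resistance gene nor transposon terminal repeats. The fragments it labels as lambda portal protein on either side of the cargo may be spurious matches.

The payload has two parts. Four tandem tRNA genes are annotated on the reverse strand. According to the plasmid name, these are pyrrolysyl tRNA (PylT) copies, each driven by a 7SK Pol III promoter, and they supply the amber suppressor tRNA. Downstream, an EF-1α core promoter coupled to an HTLV-1 5' LTR fragment drives a ubiquitin–superfolder GFP fusion ending in a 6xHis tag, followed by a WPRE fragment and an SV40 polyadenylation signal. The initiator methionine of GFP is replaced by an amber (TAG) codon directly after ubiquitin. Full-length product therefore requires incorporation of a non-canonical amino acid at that position. Endogenous deubiquitinases would then be expected to cleave off ubiquitin, exposing that residue as the new N-terminus of GFP for single-residue labelling and live-cell imaging. No pyrrolysyl-tRNA synthetase is annotated, so it is presumably provided from a separate construct.
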