Addgene plasmid #162806: pAS1_4x7SKPylT_EF1_Ub-*GFP
Purpose: STELLA plasmid for amber suppression of N-terminally labelled GFP
Depositing lab: Simon Elsaesser. Depositing organization: Karolinska Institutet. Publication: Universal Single-Residue Terminal Labels for Fluorescent Live Cell Imaging of Microproteins. Lafranchi L, Schlesinger D, Kimler KJ, Elsasser SJ. J Am Chem Soc. 2020 Nov 25;142(47):20080-20087. doi: 10.1021/jacs.0c09574. Epub 2020 Nov 11. PubMed 33175524.
Backbone
  Vector backbone: pAS
  Vector type: Mammalian Expression ; PiggyBac
  Selectable markers: Blasticidin
Growth in bacteria
  Bacterial resistance: Ampicillin, 100 μg/mL
  Growth temperature: 37°C
  Growth strain: NEB Stable
  Copy number: High Copy
Gene/Insert
  Gene/Insert name: EF1_Ub-(N-TAG)GFP
  Species: Synthetic
  Mutation: GFP (Met1,Amber)
  Promoter: EF1alpha
  Cloning method: Restriction Enzyme; 5′ cloning site Unknown (unknown if destroyed)
Terms and licenses: Academic/Nonprofit Terms; Industry Terms: Not Available to Industry
How to cite: pAS1_4x7SKPylT_EF1_Ub-*GFP was a gift from Simon Elsaesser (Addgene plasmid # 162806 ; http://n2t.net/addgene:162806 ; RRID:Addgene_162806)
