>Addgene plasmid #162806 | pAS1_4x7SKPylT_EF1_Ub-*GFP | depositor partial sequence | sequence record 315557 | Sanger sequencing of the insert (EF1_forward primer)
GAACTTGGATCGTTTCTGTTCTGCGCCGTTACAGATCCAAGCTGTGACCGGCGCCTACTCTAGAGCTAGC
GAATTATGCAGATCTTCGTGAAGACTCTGACTGGTAAGACCATCACCCTCGAGGTTGAGCCCAGTGACAC
CATCGAGAATGTCAAGGCAAAGATCCAAGATAAGGAAGGCATCCCTCCTGACCAGCAGAGGCTGATCTTT
GCTGGAAAACAGCTGGAAGATGGGCGCACCCTGTCTGACTACAACATCCAGAAAGAGTCCACCCTGCACC
TGGTGCTCCGCTTAAGAGGGGGTTAGTCCAAGGGCGAGGAACTGTTCACCGGCGTGGTGCCCATCCTGGT
GGAACTGGATGGCGACGTGAACGGCCACAAGTTCTCTGTGCGGGGAGAGGGCGAAGGCGACGCCACAAAT
GGCAAGCTGACCCTGAAGTTCATCTGCACCACCGGCAAGCTGCCCGTGCCTTGGCCTACCCTCGTGACCA
CACTGACCTACGGCGTGCAGTGCTTCAGCAGATACCCCGACCATATGAAGCGGCACGACTTCTTCAAGAG
CGCCATGCCCGAGGGCTACGTGCAGGAACGGACCATCAGCTTCAAGGACGACGGCACCTACAAGACCAGA
GCCGAAGTGAAGTTCGAGGGCGACACCCTCGTGAACCGGATCGAGCTGAAGGGCATCGATTTCAAAGAGG
ACGGCAACATCCTGGGCCACAAGCTGGAGTACAACTTCAACAGCCACCTGGTGTACATCACCGCCGACAA
GCAGAAGAACGGCATCAAGGCCAACTTCAAGATCCGGCACAACGTGGAAGATGGCAGCGTGCAGCTGGCC
GACCACTACCAGCAGAACACCCCCATCGGAGATGGCCCCGTGCTGCTGCCCGACAACCACTACCTGAGCA
CCCAGAGCGTGCTGAGCAAGGACCCCAACGAGAAGCGGGACCACATGGTGCTGCTGGAATTCGTGACCGC
CGCTGGCATCACCCACGGCATGGACGAGCTGTACAAGGGCAGCCACCATCACCATCACCATTAACCGGCG
ACAATCAACCTCTGGATTACAAATTTGTGAAGATTGACTGGGATTCTTAACAAGTTGCTCCTTTACGCTA
GTGGATACCCGGCTTAAGGCCTTGGATCAGGCGTAACAAACTTGTTATTGCGCCTTAAAGGGTTCAAAAA
AGCAAAACCTCCCAATTTCCAAAAACATTTTTCCCGGCTTCAATTGGGTTGCACCACACAGGATTTATAC
GCGGAGAACACAAGGAAAAACAACAACAACAGGCGCCTCCGGGAGAAGTGTTATTAAACGTCTGCGGCTT
TCCTGTTGCTTGGTGGTGGTCGCATGAACAACAAAGGAATAGTTAGTTTGGATGTTTCTTTCATTGCATC
GGATCCCTTTCGTCGCAAAGCGCAGCACGCAACGCACGGGCAAGGCGGTAGGAAGGGATTACCTGAGCCC
GCCCCTTTAAAAGGGGGAAACTTTTT
